>Addgene plasmid #215258 | GB4485 | addgene full sequence | sequence record 440539 | Addgene NGS Result
GGAGTCTCAATGGTAACTTTACTCTTTATTTAACCATACATTTTTTTTTATTTTTTTCACTTTGTTCTTC
ATCCACTATTGTTCTTTGTTCATCTTGAACAAAAGCTCCCTCCTTCTTTGTTCTTCATCCACCATTGTTC
TTCATCAATCATTTCGCTGTCAGGAGACTAGAGCCAAGCTGATCTCCTTTGCCCCGGAGATCACCATGGA
CGACTTTCTCTATCTCTACGATCTAGGAAGAAAGTTCGACGGAGAAGGTGACGATACCATGTTCACCACC
GATAATGAGAAGATTAGCCTCTTCAATTTCAGAAAGAATGCTGACCCACAGATGGTTAGAGAGGCCTACG
CGGCAGGTCTGATCAAGACGATCTACCCGAGTAATAATCTCCAGGAGATCAAATACCTTCCCAAGAAGGT
TAAAGATGCAGTCAAAAGATTCAGGACTAACTGCATCAAGAACACAGAGAAAGATATATTTCTCAAGATC
AGAAGTACTATTCCAGTATGGACGATTCAAGGCTTGCTTCATAAACCAAGGCAAGTAATAGAGATTGGAG
TCTCTAAGAAAGTAGTTCCTACTGAATCAAAGGCCATGGAGTCAAAAATTCAGATCGAGGATCTAACAGA
ACTCGCCGTGAAGACTGGCGAACAGTTCATACAGAGTCTTTTACGACTCAATGACAAGAAGAAAATCTTC
GTCAACATGGTGGAGCACGACACTCTCGTCTACTCCAAGAATATCAAAGATACAGTCTCAGAAGACCAAA
GGGCTATTGAGACTTTTCAACAAAGGGTAATATCGGGAAACCTCCTCGGATTCCATTGCCCAGCTATCTG
TCACTTCATCAAAAGGACAGTAGAAAAGGAAGGTGGCACCTACAAATGCCATCATTGCGATAAAGGAAAG
GCTATCGTTCAAGATGCCCCTGCCGACAGTGGTCCCAAAGATGGACCCCCACCCACGAGGAGCATCGTGG
AAAAAGAAGACGTTCCAACCACGTCTTCAAAGCAAGTGGATTGATGTGATATCTCCACTGACGTAAGGGA
TGACGCACAATCCCACTATCCTTCGCAAGACCCTTCCTCTATATAAGGAAGTTCATTTCATTTGGAGAGG
ACTCCGGTATTTTTACAACAATTACCACAACAAAACAAACAACAAACAACATTACAATTTACTATTCTAG
TCGAAATGGCCCCAATAAGTTCCACGTGGTCTAGGCTCATAAGGTTTGTGGCTGTGGAAACCTCCTTAGT
TCACATCGGCGAGCCTATTGATGCAACAATGGACGTGGGCTTAGCACGTAGGGAAGGGAAGACAATACAA
GCCTATGAGATCATCGGCAGTGGCTCTGCTTTAGATCTGTCTGCCCAAGTGTCAAAGAACGTACTTACGG
TCCGTGAGCTCTTAATGCCCTTGAGCCGTGAGGAGATTAAAACGGTAAGATGCCTTGGCCTTAATTATCC
CGTCCACGCCACAGAAGCCAACGTGGCCGTGCCGAAATTCCCGAACCTTTTTTACAAACCCGTAACCTCC
CTCATCGGACCAGGTGGGTTGATAACCATCCCTTCAGTTGTCCAACCACCTAAAGAGCACCAGAGCGATT
ACGAAGCCGAGTTGGTTATCGTCATCGGTAAAGCCGCCAAAAATGTCAGTGAAGATGAAGCTCTGGACTA
CGTGTTGGGCTACACCGCAGCCAATGACATCTCATTTAGGAAACATCAGTTGGCCGTTTCTCAATGGTCA
TTCTCCAAGGGTTTTGATGGCACGAATCCCCTGGGACCGTGCCTGGTTTCTGCTTCCTCTATTCCAGATC
CACAGGATATTCCGATCCAATGTAAACTCAACGGTGGGGTGGTGCAAAATGGAAACACTCGTGATCAGAT
TTTTAATGTCAAGAAAACAATCTCTTTTTTAAGCCAAGGGACTACGTTGGAGCCTGGTTCCATAATCCTG
ACGGGGACGCCCGACGGAGTGGGCTTCGTAAGAAACCCACCGCTTTATTTGAAGGACGGTGATGAAGTAA
TGACTTGGATCGGATCAGGTATAGGAACCTTAGCCAACACTGTCCGAGAGGAGCAGACTTGTTTCGCTTC
AGGAGGGCACGAGTAAGCTTGGAATGGATCTTCGATCCCGATCGTTCAAACATTTGGCAATAAAGTTTCT
TAAGATTGAATCCTGTTGCCGGTCTTGCGACGATTATCATATAATTTCTGTTGAATTACGTTAAGCATGT
AATAATTAACATGTAATGCATGACGTTATTTATGAGATGGGTTTTTATGATTAGAGTCCCGCAATTATAC
ATTTAATACGCGATAGAAAACAAAATATAGCGCGCAAACTAGGATAAATTATCGCGCGCGGTGTCATCTA
TGTTACTAGATCGGGAATTGCCAAGCTAATTCTTGAAGACGAAAGGGCCTCGTGATACGCCTATTTTTAT
AGGTTAATGTCATGATAATAATGGTTTCTTAGACGTCAGGTGGCACTTTTCGGGGAAATGTGCGCGGAAC
CCCTATTTGTTTATTTTTCTAAATACATTCAAATATGTATCCGCTCATGAGACAATAACCCTGATAAATG
CTTCAATAATGGGACCGACTCGCGCTGTCAGGAGTCTCAATGGTAACTTTACTCTTTATTTAACCATACA
TTTTTTTTTATTTTTTTCACTTTGTTCTTCATCCACTATTGTTCTTTGTTCATCTTGAACAAAAGCTCCC
TCCTTCTTTGTTCTTCATCCACCATTGTTCTTCATCAATCATTTCGCTGTCAGGAGACTAGAGCCAAGCT
GATCTCCTTTGCCCCGGAGATCACCATGGACGACTTTCTCTATCTCTACGATCTAGGAAGAAAGTTCGAC
GGAGAAGGTGACGATACCATGTTCACCACCGATAATGAGAAGATTAGCCTCTTCAATTTCAGAAAGAATG
CTGACCCACAGATGGTTAGAGAGGCCTACGCGGCAGGTCTGATCAAGACGATCTACCCGAGTAATAATCT
CCAGGAGATCAAATACCTTCCCAAGAAGGTTAAAGATGCAGTCAAAAGATTCAGGACTAACTGCATCAAG
AACACAGAGAAAGATATATTTCTCAAGATCAGAAGTACTATTCCAGTATGGACGATTCAAGGCTTGCTTC
ATAAACCAAGGCAAGTAATAGAGATTGGAGTCTCTAAGAAAGTAGTTCCTACTGAATCAAAGGCCATGGA
GTCAAAAATTCAGATCGAGGATCTAACAGAACTCGCCGTGAAGACTGGCGAACAGTTCATACAGAGTCTT
TTACGACTCAATGACAAGAAGAAAATCTTCGTCAACATGGTGGAGCACGACACTCTCGTCTACTCCAAGA
ATATCAAAGATACAGTCTCAGAAGACCAAAGGGCTATTGAGACTTTTCAACAAAGGGTAATATCGGGAAA
CCTCCTCGGATTCCATTGCCCAGCTATCTGTCACTTCATCAAAAGGACAGTAGAAAAGGAAGGTGGCACC
TACAAATGCCATCATTGCGATAAAGGAAAGGCTATCGTTCAAGATGCCCCTGCCGACAGTGGTCCCAAAG
ATGGACCCCCACCCACGAGGAGCATCGTGGAAAAAGAAGACGTTCCAACCACGTCTTCAAAGCAAGTGGA
TTGATGTGATATCTCCACTGACGTAAGGGATGACGCACAATCCCACTATCCTTCGCAAGACCCTTCCTCT
ATATAAGGAAGTTCATTTCATTTGGAGAGGACTCCGGTATTTTTACAACAATTACCACAACAAAACAAAC
AACAAACAACATTACAATTTACTATTCTAGTCGAAATGAGAATTAACATCTCCCTTTCATCATTATTTGA
ACGTCTGTCAAAGTTATCCAGCAGATCCATTGCAATCACCTGTGGTGTCGTCTTGGCCTCCGCAATCGCT
TTTCCGATAATCCGTAGGGACTATCAGACTTTTTTGGAAGTCGGGCCGAGTTACGCTCCGCAGAATTTCA
GAGGTTACATCATAGTATGCGTGCTTTCACTCTTTAGGCAGGAACAAAAAGGGTTGGCTATCTATGATCG
ACTGCCCGAAAAGCGAAGGTGGTTGGCAGATCTCCCATTCCGAGAAGGTACGCGTCCTTCTATCACAAGT
CATATCATCCAAAGACAGAGGACTCAGCTGGTAGACCAAGAATTTGCAACCCGAGAACTCATTGATAAAG
TTATACCCAGAGTTCAGGCTCGACACACCGATAAGACGTTTCTGTCAACCTCAAAGTTCGAATTTCATGC
CAAAGCAATTTTTTTGCTGCCCAGTATTCCCATCAATGATCCCTTGAATATACCTTCACATGATACTGTC
AGACGAACAAAAAGGGAGATCGCTCACATGCACGATTACCACGACTGCACCCTGCACTTGGCTCTCGCAG
CCCAGGACGGTAAAGAAGTACTTAAAAAAGGGTGGGGCCAGAGACATCCCCTCGCTGGCCCCGGCGTGCC
GGGACCTCCAACCGAATGGACGTTTTTATATGCACCGCGTAACGAGGAGGAAGCCAGAGTGGTCGAGATG
ATAGTGGAGGCCAGTATTGGTTACATGACAAATGACCCCGCTGGTAAAATTGTAGAGAACGCTAAGTGAG
CTTGGAATGGATCTTCGATCCCGATCGTTCAAACATTTGGCAATAAAGTTTCTTAAGATTGAATCCTGTT
GCCGGTCTTGCGACGATTATCATATAATTTCTGTTGAATTACGTTAAGCATGTAATAATTAACATGTAAT
GCATGACGTTATTTATGAGATGGGTTTTTATGATTAGAGTCCCGCAATTATACATTTAATACGCGATAGA
AAACAAAATATAGCGCGCAAACTAGGATAAATTATCGCGCGCGGTGTCATCTATGTTACTAGATCGGGAA
TTGCCAAGCTAATTCTTGAAGACGAAAGGGCCTCGTGATACGCCTATTTTTATAGGTTAATGTCATGATA
ATAATGGTTTCTTAGACGTCAGGTGGCACTTTTCGGGGAAATGTGCGCGGAACCCCTATTTGTTTATTTT
TCTAAATACATTCAAATATGTATCCGCTCATGAGACAATAACCCTGATAAATGCTTCAATAATGGGACCG
ACTCGCGCTGTCAGGAGACTAGAGCCAAGCTGATCTCCTTTGCCCCGGAGATCACCATGGACGACTTTCT
CTATCTCTACGATCTAGGAAGAAAGTTCGACGGAGAAGGTGACGATACCATGTTCACCACCGATAATGAG
AAGATTAGCCTCTTCAATTTCAGAAAGAATGCTGACCCACAGATGGTTAGAGAGGCCTACGCGGCAGGTC
TGATCAAGACGATCTACCCGAGTAATAATCTCCAGGAGATCAAATACCTTCCCAAGAAGGTTAAAGATGC
AGTCAAAAGATTCAGGACTAACTGCATCAAGAACACAGAGAAAGATATATTTCTCAAGATCAGAAGTACT
ATTCCAGTATGGACGATTCAAGGCTTGCTTCATAAACCAAGGCAAGTAATAGAGATTGGAGTCTCTAAGA
AAGTAGTTCCTACTGAATCAAAGGCCATGGAGTCAAAAATTCAGATCGAGGATCTAACAGAACTCGCCGT
GAAGACTGGCGAACAGTTCATACAGAGTCTTTTACGACTCAATGACAAGAAGAAAATCTTCGTCAACATG
GTGGAGCACGACACTCTCGTCTACTCCAAGAATATCAAAGATACAGTCTCAGAAGACCAAAGGGCTATTG
AGACTTTTCAACAAAGGGTAATATCGGGAAACCTCCTCGGATTCCATTGCCCAGCTATCTGTCACTTCAT
CAAAAGGACAGTAGAAAAGGAAGGTGGCACCTACAAATGCCATCATTGCGATAAAGGAAAGGCTATCGTT
CAAGATGCCCCTGCCGACAGTGGTCCCAAAGATGGACCCCCACCCACGAGGAGCATCGTGGAAAAAGAAG
ACGTTCCAACCACGTCTTCAAAGCAAGTGGATTGATGTGATATCTCCACTGACGTAAGGGATGACGCACA
ATCCCACTATCCTTCGCAAGACCCTTCCTCTATATAAGGAAGTTCATTTCATTTGGAGAGGACTCCGGTA
TTTTTACAACAATTACCACAACAAAACAAACAACAAACAACATTACAATTTACTATTCTAGTCGAAATGG
CATCCTTTGAAAATAGTCTGTCCGTTTTGATCGTCGGGGCTGGCCTTGGGGGATTAGCAGCCGCAATAGC
TCTTAGGAGACAGGGCCATGTAGTAAAGATCTATGATAGTTCCTCATTCAAAGCTGAACTGGGTGCTGGC
CTTGCTGTACCTCCGAATACGCTTAGAAGCCTTCAACAGTTAGGTTGTAATACAGAGAATTTGAACGGAG
TCGACAATCTCTGCTTCACGGCCATGGGTTACGACGGCTCCGTAGGTATGATGAATAACATGACAGACTA
CAGGGAGGCTTATGGCACATCCTGGATTATGGTTCATCGAGTGGATTTACATAATGAACTTATGCGTGTC
GCACTTGATCCGGGGGGGCTGGGACCACCAGCAACATTACATTTAAATCACAGAGTGACCTTCTGCGACG
TTGACGCATGTACGGTAACTTTTACCAACGGGACGACACAAAGTGCCGACTTGATCGTAGGGGCTGACGG
CATACGAAGCACCATACGTAGATTCGTCTTGGAGGAAGATGTAACTGTGCCTGCCAGCGGGATCGTCGGT
TTCAGATGGCTGGTGCAAGCCGATGCCTTAGACCCTTACCCTGAGTTAGATTGGATTGTTAAGAAGCCTC
CACTCGGTGCTCGTCTGATCTCTACGCCACAGAATCCACAGTCCGGCGTGGGGTTGGCTGACCGTCGTAC
AATTATCATCTACGCTTGTAGGGGTGGCACGATGGTTAATGTGTTGGCTGTCCACGACGACGAAAGAGAT
CAGAATACGGCAGATTGGTCAGTGCCGGCTTCCAAAGATGATCTCTTCCGTGTATTCCATGACTACCACC
CAAGATTCAGACGTTTGCTCGAACTTGCTCAAGATATCAATCTCTGGCAAATGAGGGTAGTTCCCGTGCT
TAAAAAATGGGTGAACAAGCGTGTCTGTTTATTAGGAGATGCCGCCCATGCTTCTCTCCCCACGCTGGGT
CAAGGGTTCGGAATGGGACTGGAGGACGCCGTGGCACTCGGCACATTGTTACCCAAAGGAACTACGGCTT
CACAGATCGAAACGAGACTGGCCGTTTACGAGCAATTACGAAAGGATAGGGCTGAGTTCGTAGCAGCAGA
ATCCTACGAGGAACAGTATGTCCCTGAGATGCGTGGGCTCTATCTTCGTTCCAAAGAACTCCGAGATCGA
GTGATGGGATATGATATTAAAGTGGAGTCAGAAAAGGTTTTGGAGACTCTGCTTCGATCCTCTAATTCTG
CATGAGCTTGGAATGGATCTTCGATCCCGATCGTTCAAACATTTGGCAATAAAGTTTCTTAAGATTGAAT
CCTGTTGCCGGTCTTGCGACGATTATCATATAATTTCTGTTGAATTACGTTAAGCATGTAATAATTAACA
TGTAATGCATGACGTTATTTATGAGATGGGTTTTTATGATTAGAGTCCCGCAATTATACATTTAATACGC
GATAGAAAACAAAATATAGCGCGCAAACTAGGATAAATTATCGCGCGCGGTGTCATCTATGTTACTAGAT
CGGGAATTGCCAAGCTAATTCTTGAAGACGAAAGGGCCTCGTGATACGCCTATTTTTATAGGTTAATGTC
ATGATAATAATGGTTTCTTAGACGTCAGGTGGCACTTTTCGGGGAAATGTGCGCGGAACCCCTATTTGTT
TATTTTTCTAAATACATTCAAATATGTATCCGCTCATGAGACAATAACCCTGATAAATGCTTCAATAATG
GGACCGACTCGCGCTGTCAGGAGACTAGAGCCAAGCTGATCTCCTTTGCCCCGGAGATCACCATGGACGA
CTTTCTCTATCTCTACGATCTAGGAAGAAAGTTCGACGGAGAAGGTGACGATACCATGTTCACCACCGAT
AATGAGAAGATTAGCCTCTTCAATTTCAGAAAGAATGCTGACCCACAGATGGTTAGAGAGGCCTACGCGG
CAGGTCTGATCAAGACGATCTACCCGAGTAATAATCTCCAGGAGATCAAATACCTTCCCAAGAAGGTTAA
AGATGCAGTCAAAAGATTCAGGACTAACTGCATCAAGAACACAGAGAAAGATATATTTCTCAAGATCAGA
AGTACTATTCCAGTATGGACGATTCAAGGCTTGCTTCATAAACCAAGGCAAGTAATAGAGATTGGAGTCT
CTAAGAAAGTAGTTCCTACTGAATCAAAGGCCATGGAGTCAAAAATTCAGATCGAGGATCTAACAGAACT
CGCCGTGAAGACTGGCGAACAGTTCATACAGAGTCTTTTACGACTCAATGACAAGAAGAAAATCTTCGTC
AACATGGTGGAGCACGACACTCTCGTCTACTCCAAGAATATCAAAGATACAGTCTCAGAAGACCAAAGGG
CTATTGAGACTTTTCAACAAAGGGTAATATCGGGAAACCTCCTCGGATTCCATTGCCCAGCTATCTGTCA
CTTCATCAAAAGGACAGTAGAAAAGGAAGGTGGCACCTACAAATGCCATCATTGCGATAAAGGAAAGGCT
ATCGTTCAAGATGCCCCTGCCGACAGTGGTCCCAAAGATGGACCCCCACCCACGAGGAGCATCGTGGAAA
AAGAAGACGTTCCAACCACGTCTTCAAAGCAAGTGGATTGATGTGATATCTCCACTGACGTAAGGGATGA
CGCACAATCCCACTATCCTTCGCAAGACCCTTCCTCTATATAAGGAAGTTCATTTCATTTGGAGAGGACT
CCGGTATTTTTACAACAATTACCACAACAAAACAAACAACAAACAACATTACAATTTACTATTCTAGTCG
AAATGGTGAGCAAGGGCGAGGAGCTGTTCACCGGGGTGGTGCCCATCCTGGTCGAGCTGGACGGCGACGT
AAACGGCCACAAGTTCAGCGTGTCCGGCGAGGGCGAGGGCGATGCCACCTACGGCAAGCTGACCCTGAAG
TTCATCTGCACCACCGGCAAGCTGCCCGTGCCCTGGCCCACCCTCGTGACCACCCTGACCTACGGCGTGC
AGTGCTTCAGCCGCTACCCCGACCACATGAAGCAGCACGACTTCTTCAAGTCCGCCATGCCCGAAGGCTA
CGTCCAGGAGCGCACCATCTTCTTCAAGGACGACGGCAACTACAAGACCCGCGCCGAGGTGAAGTTCGAG
GGCGACACCCTGGTGAACCGCATCGAGCTGAAGGGCATCGACTTCAAGGAGGACGGCAACATCCTGGGGC
ACAAGCTGGAGTACAACTACAACAGCCACAACGTCTATATCATGGCCGACAAGCAGAAGAACGGCATCAA
GGTGAACTTCAAGATCCGCCACAACATCGAGGACGGCAGCGTGCAGCTCGCCGACCACTACCAGCAGAAC
ACCCCCATCGGCGACGGCCCCGTGCTGCTGCCCGACAACCACTACCTGAGCACCCAGTCCGCCCTGAGCA
AAGACCCCAACGAGAAGCGCGATCACATGGTCCTGCTGGAGTTCGTGACCGCCGCCGGGATCACTCTCGG
CATGGACGAGCTGTACAAGGACGAGCTGTAAGCTTGGAATGGATCTTCGATCCCGATCGTTCAAACATTT
GGCAATAAAGTTTCTTAAGATTGAATCCTGTTGCCGGTCTTGCGACGATTATCATATAATTTCTGTTGAA
TTACGTTAAGCATGTAATAATTAACATGTAATGCATGACGTTATTTATGAGATGGGTTTTTATGATTAGA
GTCCCGCAATTATACATTTAATACGCGATAGAAAACAAAATATAGCGCGCAAACTAGGATAAATTATCGC
GCGCGGTGTCATCTATGTTACTAGATCGGGAATTGCCAAGCTAATTCTTGAAGACGAAAGGGCCTCGTGA
TACGCCTATTTTTATAGGTTAATGTCATGATAATAATGGTTTCTTAGACGTCAGGTGGCACTTTTCGGGG
AAATGTGCGCGGAACCCCTATTTGTTTATTTTTCTAAATACATTCAAATATGTATCCGCTCATGAGACAA
TAACCCTGATAAATGCTTCAATAATGGGACCGACTCGCGCTGTCAGGAGACTAGAGCCAAGCTGATCTCC
TTTGCCCCGGAGATCACCATGGACGACTTTCTCTATCTCTACGATCTAGGAAGAAAGTTCGACGGAGAAG
GTGACGATACCATGTTCACCACCGATAATGAGAAGATTAGCCTCTTCAATTTCAGAAAGAATGCTGACCC
ACAGATGGTTAGAGAGGCCTACGCGGCAGGTCTGATCAAGACGATCTACCCGAGTAATAATCTCCAGGAG
ATCAAATACCTTCCCAAGAAGGTTAAAGATGCAGTCAAAAGATTCAGGACTAACTGCATCAAGAACACAG
AGAAAGATATATTTCTCAAGATCAGAAGTACTATTCCAGTATGGACGATTCAAGGCTTGCTTCATAAACC
AAGGCAAGTAATAGAGATTGGAGTCTCTAAGAAAGTAGTTCCTACTGAATCAAAGGCCATGGAGTCAAAA
ATTCAGATCGAGGATCTAACAGAACTCGCCGTGAAGACTGGCGAACAGTTCATACAGAGTCTTTTACGAC
TCAATGACAAGAAGAAAATCTTCGTCAACATGGTGGAGCACGACACTCTCGTCTACTCCAAGAATATCAA
AGATACAGTCTCAGAAGACCAAAGGGCTATTGAGACTTTTCAACAAAGGGTAATATCGGGAAACCTCCTC
GGATTCCATTGCCCAGCTATCTGTCACTTCATCAAAAGGACAGTAGAAAAGGAAGGTGGCACCTACAAAT
GCCATCATTGCGATAAAGGAAAGGCTATCGTTCAAGATGCCCCTGCCGACAGTGGTCCCAAAGATGGACC
CCCACCCACGAGGAGCATCGTGGAAAAAGAAGACGTTCCAACCACGTCTTCAAAGCAAGTGGATTGATGT
GATATCTCCACTGACGTAAGGGATGACGCACAATCCCACTATCCTTCGCAAGACCCTTCCTCTATATAAG
GAAGTTCATTTCATTTGGAGAGGACTCCGGTATTTTTACAACAATTACCACAACAAAACAAACAACAAAC
AACATTACAATTTACTATTCTAGTCGAAATGGAACGAGCTATACAAGGAAACGACGCTAGGGAACAAGCT
AACAGTGAACGTTGGGATGGAGGATCAGGAGGTACCACTTCTCCCTTCAAACTTCCTGACGAAAGTCCGA
GTTGGACTGAGTGGCGGCTACATAACGATGAGACCAATTCGAATCAAGATAATCCCCTTGGTTTCAAGGA
AAGCTGGGGTTTCGGGAAAGTTGTATTTAAGAGATATCTCAGATACGACAGGACGGAAGCTTCACTGCAC
AGAGTCCTTGGATCTTGGACGGGAGATTCGGTTAACTATGCAGCATCTCGATTTTTCGGTTTCGACCAGA
TCGGATGTACCTATAGTATTCGGTTTCGAGGAGTTAGTATCACCGTTTCTGGAGGCTCTCGAACTCTTCA
GCATCTCTGTGAGATGGCAATTCGGTCTAAGCAAGAACTGCTACAGCTTGCCCCAATCGAAGTGGAAAGT
AATGTATCAAGAGGATGCCCTGAAGGTACTGAAACCTTCGAAAAAGAAAGCGAGTGAGCTTGGAATGGAT
CTTCGATCCCGATCGTTCAAACATTTGGCAATAAAGTTTCTTAAGATTGAATCCTGTTGCCGGTCTTGCG
ACGATTATCATATAATTTCTGTTGAATTACGTTAAGCATGTAATAATTAACATGTAATGCATGACGTTAT
TTATGAGATGGGTTTTTATGATTAGAGTCCCGCAATTATACATTTAATACGCGATAGAAAACAAAATATA
GCGCGCAAACTAGGATAAATTATCGCGCGCGGTGTCATCTATGTTACTAGATCGGGAATTGCCAAGCTAA
TTCTTGAAGACGAAAGGGCCTCGTGATACGCCTATTTTTATAGGTTAATGTCATGATAATAATGGTTTCT
TAGACGTCAGGTGGCACTTTTCGGGGAAATGTGCGCGGAACCCCTATTTGTTTATTTTTCTAAATACATT
CAAATATGTATCCGCTCATGAGACAATAACCCTGATAAATGCTTCAATAATGGGACCGACTCGCGCTTGA
GACGAAGCTTGACAGGATATATTGGCGGGTAAACCTAAGAGAAAAGAGCGTTTATTAGAATAATCGGATA
TTTAAAAGGGCGTGAAAAGGTTTATCCGTTCGTCCATTTGTATGTGCATGCCAACCACAGGGTTCCCCTC
GGGATCAAAGTACTTTGATCCAACCCCTCCGCTGCTATAGTGCAGTCGGCTTCTGACGTTCAGTGCAGCC
GTCATCTGAAAACGACATGTCGCACAAGTCCTAAGTTACGCGACAGGCTGCCGCCCTGCCCTTTTCCTGG
CGTTTTCTTGTCGCGTGTTTTAGTCGCATAAAGTAGAATACTTGCGACTAGAACCGGAGACATTACGCCA
TGAACAAGAGCGCCGCCGCTGGCCTGCTGGGCTATGCCCGCGTCAGCACCGACGACCAGGACTTGACCAA
CCAACGGGCCGAACTGCACGCGGCCGGCTGCACCAAGCTGTTTTCCGAGAAGATCACCGGCACCAGGCGC
GACCGCCCGGAGCTGGCCAGGATGCTTGACCACCTACGCCCTGGCGACGTTGTGACAGTGACCAGGCTAG
ACCGCCTGGCCCGCAGCACCCGCGACCTACTGGACATTGCCGAGCGCATCCAGGAGGCCGGCGCGGGCCT
GCGTAGCCTGGCAGAGCCGTGGGCCGACACCACCACGCCGGCCGGCCGCATGGTGTTGACCGTGTTCGCC
GGCATTGCCGAGTTCGAGCGTTCCCTAATCATCGACCGCACCCGGAGCGGGCGCGAGGCCGCCAAGGCCC
GAGGCGTGAAGTTTGGCCCCCGCCCTACCCTCACCCCGGCACAGATCGCGCACGCCCGCGAGCTGATCGA
CCAGGAAGGCCGCACCGTGAAAGAGGCGGCTGCACTGCTTGGCGTGCATCGCTCGACCCTGTACCGCGCA
CTTGAGCGCAGCGAGGAAGTGACGCCCACCGAGGCCAGGCGGCGCGGTGCCTTCCGTGAGGACGCATTGA
CCGAGGCCGACGCCCTGGCGGCCGCCGAGAATGAACGCCAAGAGGAACAAGCATGAAACCGCACCAGGAC
GGCCAGGACGAACCGTTTTTCATTACCGAAGAGATCGAGGCGGAGATGATCGCGGCCGGGTACGTGTTCG
AGCCGCCCGCGCACCTCTCAACCGTGCGGCTGCATGAAATCCTGGCCGGTTTGTCTGATGCCAAGCTGGC
GGCCTGGCCGGCCAGCTTGGCCGCTGAAGAAACCGAGCGCCGCCGTCTAAAAAGGTGATGTGTATTTGAG
TAAAACAGCTTGCGTCATGCGGTCGCTGCGTATATGATGCGATGAGTAAATAAACAAATACGCAAGGGGA
ACGCATGAAGGTTATCGCTGTACTTAACCAGAAAGGCGGGTCAGGCAAGACGACCATCGCAACCCATCTA
GCCCGCGCCCTGCAACTCGCCGGGGCCGATGTTCTGTTAGTCGATTCCGATCCCCAGGGCAGTGCCCGCG
ATTGGGCGGCCGTGCGGGAAGATCAACCGCTAACCGTTGTCGGCATCGACCGCCCGACGATTGACCGCGA
CGTGAAGGCCATCGGCCGGCGCGACTTCGTAGTGATCGACGGAGCGCCCCAGGCGGCGGACTTGGCTGTG
TCCGCGATCAAGGCAGCCGACTTCGTGCTGATTCCGGTGCAGCCAAGCCCTTACGACATATGGGCCACCG
CCGACCTGGTGGAGCTGGTTAAGCAGCGCATTGAGGTCACGGATGGAAGGCTACAAGCGGCCTTTGTCGT
GTCGCGGGCGATCAAAGGCACGCGCATCGGCGGTGAGGTTGCCGAGGCGCTGGCCGGGTACGAGCTGCCC
ATTCTTGAGTCCCGTATCACGCAGCGCGTGAGCTACCCAGGCACTGCCGCCGCCGGCACAACCGTTCTTG
AATCAGAACCCGAGGGCGACGCTGCCCGCGAGGTCCAGGCGCTGGCCGCTGAAATTAAATCAAAACTCAT
TTGAGTTAATGAGGTAAAGAGAAAATGAGCAAAAGCACAAACACGCTAAGTGCCGGCCGTCCGAGCGCAC
GCAGCAGCAAGGCTGCAACGTTGGCCAGCCTGGCAGACACGCCAGCCATGAAGCGGGTCAACTTTCAGTT
GCCGGCGGAGGATCACACCAAGCTGAAGATGTACGCGGTACGCCAAGGCAAGACCATTACCGAGCTGCTA
TCTGAATACATCGCGCAGCTACCAGAGTAAATGAGCAAATGAATAAATGAGTAGATGAATTTTAGCGGCT
AAAGGAGGCGGCATGGAAAATCAAGAACAACCAGGCACCGACGCCGTGGAATGCCCCATGTGTGGAGGAA
CGGGCGGTTGGCCAGGCGTAAGCGGCTGGGTTGCCTGCCGGCCCTGCAATGGCACTGGAACCCCCAAGCC
CGAGGAATCGGCGTGAGCGGTCGCAAACCATCCGGCCCGGTACAAATCGGCGCGGCGCTGGGTGATGACC
TGGTGGAGAAGTTGAAGGCCGCGCAGGCCGCCCAGCGGCAACGCATCGAGGCAGAAGCACGCCCCGGTGA
ATCGTGGCAAGCGGCCGCTGATCGAATCCGCAAAGAATCCCGGCAACCGCCGGCAGCCGGTGCGCCGTCG
ATTAGGAAGCCGCCCAAGGGCGACGAGCAACCAGATTTTTTCGTTCCGATGCTCTATGACGTGGGCACCC
GCGATAGTCGCAGCATCATGGACGTGGCCGTTTTCCGTCTGTCGAAGCGTGACCGACGAGCTGGCGAGGT
GATCCGCTACGAGCTTCCAGACGGGCACGTAGAGGTTTCCGCAGGGCCGGCCGGCATGGCCAGTGTGTGG
GATTACGACCTGGTACTGATGGCGGTTTCCCATCTAACCGAATCCATGAACCGATACCGGGAAGGGAAGG
GAGACAAGCCCGGCCGCGTGTTCCGTCCACACGTTGCGGACGTACTCAAGTTCTGCCGGCGAGCCGATGG
CGGAAAGCAGAAAGACGACCTGGTAGAAACCTGCATTCGGTTAAACACCACGCACGTTGCCATGCAGCGT
ACGAAGAAGGCCAAGAACGGCCGCCTGGTGACGGTATCCGAGGGTGAAGCCTTGATTAGCCGCTACAAGA
TCGTAAAGAGCGAAACCGGGCGGCCGGAGTACATCGAGATCGAGCTAGCTGATTGGATGTACCGCGAGAT
CACAGAAGGCAAGAACCCGGACGTGCTGACGGTTCACCCCGATTACTTTTTGATCGATCCCGGCATCGGC
CGTTTTCTCTACCGCCTGGCACGCCGCGCCGCAGGCAAGGCAGAAGCCAGATGGTTGTTCAAGACGATCT
ACGAACGCAGTGGCAGCGCCGGAGAGTTCAAGAAGTTCTGTTTCACCGTGCGCAAGCTGATCGGGTCAAA
TGACCTGCCGGAGTACGATTTGAAGGAGGAGGCGGGGCAGGCTGGCCCGATCCTAGTCATGCGCTACCGC
AACCTGATCGAGGGCGAAGCATCCGCCGGTTCCTAATGTACGGAGCAGATGCTAGGGCAAATTGCCCTAG
CAGGGGAAAAAGGTCGAAAAGGACTCTTTCCTGTGGATAGCACGTACATTGGGAACCCAAAGCCGTACAT
TGGGAACCGGAACCCGTACATTGGGAACCCAAAGCCGTACATTGGGAACCGGTCACACATGTAAGTGACT
GATATAAAAGAGAAAAAAGGCGATTTTTCCGCCTAAAACTCTTTAAAACTTATTAAAACTCTTAAAACCC
GCCTGGCCTGTGCATAACTGTCTGGCCAGCGCACAGCCGAAGAGCTGCAAAAAGCGCCTACCCTTCGGTC
GCTGCGCTCCCTACGCCCCGCCGCTTCGCGTCGGCCTATCGCGGCCGCTGGCCGCTCAAAAATGGCTGGC
CTACGGCCAGGCAATCTACCAGGGCGCGGACAAGCCGCGCCGTCGCCACTCGACCGCCGGCGCCCACATC
AAGGCACCCTGCCTCGCGCGTTTCGGTGATGACGGTGAAAACCTCTGACACATGCAGCTCCCGGTGACGG
TCACAGCTTGTCTGTAAGCGGATGCCGGGAGCAGACAAGCCCGTCAGGGCGCGTCAGCGGGTGTTGGCGG
GTGTCGGGGCGCAGCCATGACCCAGTCACGTAGCGATAGCGGAGTGTATACTGGCTTAACTATGCGGCAT
CAGAGCAGATTGTACTGAGAGTGCACCATATGCGGTGTGAAATACCGCACAGATGCGTAAGGAGAAAATA
CCGCATCAGGCGCTCTTCCGCTTCCTCGCTCACTGACTCGCTGCGCTCGGTCGTTCGGCTGCGGCGAGCG
GTATCAGCTCACTCAAAGGCGGTAATACGGTTATCCACAGAATCAGGGGATAACGCAGGAAAGAACATGT
GAGCAAAAGGCCAGCAAAAGGCCAGGAACCGTAAAAAGGCCGCGTTGCTGGCGTTTTTCCATAGGCTCCG
CCCCCCTGACGAGCATCACAAAAATCGACGCTCAAGTCAGAGGTGGCGAAACCCGACAGGACTATAAAGA
TACCAGGCGTTTCCCCCTGGAAGCTCCCTCGTGCGCTCTCCTGTTCCGACCCTGCCGCTTACCGGATACC
TGTCCGCCTTTCTCCCTTCGGGAAGCGTGGCGCTTTCTCATAGCTCACGCTGTAGGTATCTCAGTTCGGT
GTAGGTCGTTCGCTCCAAGCTGGGCTGTGTGCACGAACCCCCCGTTCAGCCCGACCGCTGCGCCTTATCC
GGTAACTATCGTCTTGAGTCCAACCCGGTAAGACACGACTTATCGCCACTGGCAGCAGCCACTGGTAACA
GGATTAGCAGAGCGAGGTATGTAGGCGGTGCTACAGAGTTCTTGAAGTGGTGGCCTAACTACGGCTACAC
TAGAAGGACAGTATTTGGTATCTGCGCTCTGCTGAAGCCAGTTACCTTCGGAAAAAGAGTTGGTAGCTCT
TGATCCGGCAAACAAACCACCGCTGGTAGCGGTGGTTTTTTTGTTTGCAAGCAGCAGATTACGCGCAGAA
AAAAAGGATCTCAAGAAGATCCTTTGATCTTTTCTACGGGGTCTGACGCTCAGTGGAACGAAAACTCACG
TTAAGGGATTTTGGTCATGCATTCTAGGTGATTAGAAAAACTCATCGAGCATCAAATGAAACTGCAATTT
ATTCATATCAGGATTATCAATACCATATTTTTGAAAAAGCCGTTTCTGTAATGAAGGAGAAAACTCACCG
AGGCAGTTCCATAGGATGGCAAGATCCTGGTATCGGTCTGCGATTCCGACTCGTCCAACATCAATACAAC
CTATTAATTTCCCCTCGTCAAAAATAAGGTTATCAAGTGAGAAATCACCATGAGTGACGACTGAATCCGG
TGAGAATGGCAAAAGTTTATGCATTTCTTTCCAGACTTGTTCAACAGGCCAGCCATTACGCTCGTCATCA
AAATCACTCGCATCAACCAAACCGTTATTCATTCGTGATTGCGCCTGAGCGAGTCGAAATACGCGATCGC
TGTTAAAAGGACAATTACAAACAGGAATCGAATGCAACCGGCGCAGGAACACTGCCAGCGCATCAACAAT
ATTTTCACCTGAATCAGGATATTCTTCTAATACCTGGAATGCTGTTTTCCCTGGGATCGCAGTGGTGAGT
AACCATGCATCATCAGGAGTACGGATAAAATGCTTGATGGTCGGAAGAGGCATAAATTCCGTCAGCCAGT
TTAGTCTGACCATCTCATCTGTAACATCATTGGCAACGCTACCTTTGCCATGTTTCAGAAACAACTCTGG
CGCATCGGGCTTCCCATACAATCGGTAGATTGTCGCACCTGATTGCCCGACATTATCGCGAGCCCATTTA
TACCCATATAAATCAGCATCCATGTTGGAATTTAATCGCGGCCTTGAGCAAGACGTTTCCCGTTGAATAT
GGCTCATAACAGAACTTATTATTTCCTTCCTCTTTTCTACAGTATTTAAAGATACCCCAAGAAGCTAATT
ATAACAAGACGAACTCCAATTCACTGTTCCTTGCATTCTAAAACCTTAAATACCAGAAAACAGCTTTTTC
AAAGTTGTTTTCAAAGTTGGCGTATAACATAGTATCGACGGAGCCGATTTTGAAACCGCGGTGATCACAG
GCAGCAACGCTCTGTCATCGTTACAATCAACATGCTACCCTCCGCGAGATCATCCGTGTTTCAAACCCGG
CAGCTTAGTTGCCGTTCTTCCGAATAGCATCGGTAACATGAGCAAAGTCTGCCGCCTTACAACGGCTCTC
CCGCTGACGCCGTCCCGGACTGATGGGCTGCCTGTATCGAGTGGTGATTTTGTGCCGAGCTGCCGGTCGG
GGAGCTGTTGGCTGGCTGGTGGCAGGATATATTGTGGTGTAAACATAACAAGCTTCGTCTCAGTCA
Features (pLannotate 1.2.2; 37 found; start..end, strand, type, name):
    778..1122    +  promoter       CaMV 35S promoter: strong constitutive promoter from cauliflower mosaic virus
   1075..1121    +  promoter       minimal CaMV 35S promoter: minimal 35S promoter from cauliflower mosaic virus
   1154..1179    +  misc_feature   TMV Ω (fragment): translational enhancer from the tobacco mosaic virus 5'-leader sequence (Gallie et al., 1988)
   2140..2392    +  terminator     NOS terminator: nopaline synthase terminator and poly(A) signal
   2513..2600    +  promoter       AmpR promoter (fragment): bla
   3398..3742    +  promoter       CaMV 35S promoter: strong constitutive promoter from cauliflower mosaic virus
   3695..3741    +  promoter       minimal CaMV 35S promoter: minimal 35S promoter from cauliflower mosaic virus
   3774..3799    +  misc_feature   TMV Ω (fragment): translational enhancer from the tobacco mosaic virus 5'-leader sequence (Gallie et al., 1988)
   4643..4895    +  terminator     NOS terminator: nopaline synthase terminator and poly(A) signal
   5016..5103    +  promoter       AmpR promoter (fragment): bla
   5739..6083    +  promoter       CaMV 35S promoter: strong constitutive promoter from cauliflower mosaic virus
   6036..6082    +  promoter       minimal CaMV 35S promoter: minimal 35S promoter from cauliflower mosaic virus
   6115..6140    +  misc_feature   TMV Ω (fragment): translational enhancer from the tobacco mosaic virus 5'-leader sequence (Gallie et al., 1988)
   7449..7701    +  terminator     NOS terminator: nopaline synthase terminator and poly(A) signal
   7822..7909    +  promoter       AmpR promoter (fragment): bla
   8545..8889    +  promoter       CaMV 35S promoter: strong constitutive promoter from cauliflower mosaic virus
   8842..8888    +  promoter       minimal CaMV 35S promoter: minimal 35S promoter from cauliflower mosaic virus
   8921..8946    +  misc_feature   TMV Ω (fragment): translational enhancer from the tobacco mosaic virus 5'-leader sequence (Gallie et al., 1988)
   8963..9679    +  CDS            EGFP: EGFP is a basic (constitutively fluorescent) green fluorescent protein published in 1996, derived from Aequorea victoria. It is reported to be a rapidly-maturing weak dimer with moderate acid sensitivity.
   9715..9967    +  terminator     NOS terminator: nopaline synthase terminator and poly(A) signal
  10088..10175   +  promoter       AmpR promoter (fragment): bla
  10811..11155   +  promoter       CaMV 35S promoter: strong constitutive promoter from cauliflower mosaic virus
  11108..11154   +  promoter       minimal CaMV 35S promoter: minimal 35S promoter from cauliflower mosaic virus
  11187..11212   +  misc_feature   TMV Ω (fragment): translational enhancer from the tobacco mosaic virus 5'-leader sequence (Gallie et al., 1988)
  11229..11744   +  CDS            P19_TBSVC: Experimental evidence at protein level: Swiss-Prot protein existence level 1. Acts as a suppressor of RNA-mediated gene silencing, also known as post-transcriptional gene silencing (PTGS), a mechanism of plant viral defense that limits the accumulation of viral RNAs. Binds to short interfering RNAs (siRNAs) with high affinity. Acts as a molecular caliper to specifically select siRNAs based on the length of the duplex region of the RNA (By similarity). From Tomato bushy stunt virus (strain Cherry) (TBSV).
  11771..12023   +  terminator     NOS terminator: nopaline synthase terminator and poly(A) signal
  12144..12231   +  promoter       AmpR promoter (fragment): bla
  12260..12284   +  misc_feature   RB T-DNA repeat: right border repeat from nopaline C58 T-DNA
  12624..13025   +  CDS            Y4CG_SINFN (fragment): Protein inferred from homology: Swiss-Prot protein existence level 3. From Sinorhizobium fredii (strain NBRC 101917 / NGR234).
  13585..14214   +  CDS            pVS1 StaA: stability protein from the Pseudomonas plasmid pVS1 (Heeb et al., 2000)
  14643..15716   +  CDS            pVS1 RepA: replication protein from the Pseudomonas plasmid pVS1 (Heeb et al., 2000)
  15782..15976   +  rep_origin     pVS1 oriV: origin of replication for the Pseudomonas plasmid pVS1 (Heeb et al., 2000)
  16179..16218   +  CDS            rop (fragment): Rop protein, which maintains plasmids at low copy number; rop
  16320..16460   +  misc_feature   bom: basis of mobility region from pBR322
  16646..17234   -  rep_origin     ori: high-copy-number ColE1/pMB1/pBR322/pUC origin of replication
  17322..18137   -  CDS            KanR: aminoglycoside phosphotransferase; aph(3')-Ia; confers resistance to kanamycin in bacteria or G418 (Geneticin®) in eukaryotes
  18570..18594   +  misc_feature   LB T-DNA repeat: left border repeat from nopaline C58 T-DNA
