[The description below was written by a language model from this plasmid's Addgene catalogue record and pLannotate feature annotations shown in this document.]
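Description:
GB4485 is an 18.6 kb GoldenBraid multigene module in the pDGB3_alpha2 binary vector, a pCambia1302-derived plant transformation backbone. It replicates in E. coli from a high-copy ColE1/pMB1-type origin (with the pBR322 bom region) and in Agrobacterium through the pVS1 oriV, RepA and StaA functions. A bacterial KanR gene (aph(3')-Ia) provides kanamycin selection. Nopaline-type left and right T-DNA border repeats flank the payload, so the whole assembly can be delivered into plant cells by Agrobacterium. No plant selectable marker is annotated within the T-DNA.

The T-DNA carries five tandem transcriptional units in the same orientation, each built from a CaMV 35S promoter, a fragment of the TMV Ω translational enhancer and a NOS terminator. According to the catalogue entry these drive constitutive expression of three Neonothopanus nambi fungal bioluminescence pathway genes (CPH, LUZ and H3H), followed by EGFP and the tomato bushy stunt virus p19 silencing suppressor. The annotation tool recognised only the EGFP and p19 coding sequences. The first three units appear as unannotated gaps between promoter and terminator, consistent with the listed gene order. The "SF" elements in the insert name are not defined in the record. The short AmpR-promoter fragments detected after each terminator may lie in such spacer sequences, but this is not stated. Internal BsaI and BsmBI sites were removed for Type IIS assembly, and the BsaI cloning sites were destroyed on insertion.

The pathway gene HispS is not among the listed genes, so the module probably serves as the constitutive part of an autonomous luminescence reporter in which another component is supplied or regulated separately, although the record does not say so. EGFP offers a fluorescent reference, and p19 sustains expression by suppressing silencing.
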