Addgene plasmid #215258: GB4485
Purpose: Module for the constitutive expression of the N. nambi CPH, LUZ, H3H genes, EGFP and p19 fused to a SF in alpha2.
Depositing lab: Diego Orzaez. Depositing organization: Instituto de Biologia Molecular y Celular de Plantas. Publication: A quantitative autonomous bioluminescence reporter system with a wide dynamic range for Plant Synthetic Biology. Calvache C, Vazquez-Vilar M, Moreno-Gimenez E, Orzaez D. Plant Biotechnol J. 2024 Jan;22(1):37-47. doi: 10.1111/pbi.14146. Epub 2023 Oct 26. PubMed 37882352.
Backbone
  Vector backbone: pDGB3_alpha2
  Backbone manufacturer: self-made; derived from pCambia1302 generated at the Cambia Institute
  Vector type: Synthetic Biology
Growth in bacteria
  Bacterial resistance: Kanamycin, 50 μg/mL
  Growth temperature: 37°C
  Growth strain: DH5alpha
  Copy number: High Copy
Gene/Insert
  Gene/Insert name: SF-CPH-SF-LUZ-H3H-EGFP-p19
  Species: Synthetic
  Mutation: BsaI and BsmBI sites removed
  Cloning method: Restriction Enzyme; 5′ cloning site BsaI (destroyed during cloning); 3′ cloning site BsaI (destroyed during cloning)
Terms and licenses: Academic/Nonprofit Terms; Industry Terms: Not Available to Industry
How to cite: GB4485 was a gift from Diego Orzaez (Addgene plasmid # 215258 ; http://n2t.net/addgene:215258 ; RRID:Addgene_215258)
